Addgene plasmid #237558: pMIHP-16156 AU1.C.FLAG
Purpose: (Empty Backbone) AU1.C.FLAG Flow Code Plasmid This plasmid is to be used with mRNAs.
Depositing lab: Adrian Liston. Depositing organization: Babraham Institute.
Backbone
  Vector backbone: p.MIHP — made from p.MIGII with the GFP element being replaced with the histone epitopes
  Vector type: Retroviral
  Tag / fusion protein: AU1; C; FLAG
Growth in bacteria
  Bacterial resistance: Ampicillin, 100 μg/mL
  Growth temperature: 30°C
  Growth strain: NEB Stable
  Copy number: Unknown
Gene/Insert
  Gene/Insert name: None
Terms and licenses: Academic/Nonprofit Terms; Industry Terms: Not Available to Industry
How to cite: pMIHP-16156 AU1.C.FLAG was a gift from Adrian Liston (Addgene plasmid # 237558 ; http://n2t.net/addgene:237558 ; RRID:Addgene_237558)
