[The description below was written by a language model from this plasmid's Addgene catalogue record and pLannotate feature annotations shown in this document.]
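Description:
pMIHP-16156 AU1.C.FLAG is an empty-backbone gammaretroviral vector of 6,344 nt. Its backbone, p.MIHP, was derived from p.MIGII by replacing the GFP reporter with a histone carrying epitope tags. In bacteria it is maintained by a high-copy ColE1/pUC-type origin and selected with ampicillin through the β-lactamase gene and its native promoter. The short annotated fragments of TcR, lacI, rop, bom, lacZα and the lac promoter/operator are remnants of earlier cloning vectors and not functional modules.

The retroviral unit is bounded by murine embryonic stem cell virus 5' and 3' LTRs. It contains the MESV Ψ packaging signal and a truncated, start-codon-less MMLV gag segment, which together support packaging of the genomic RNA when gag, pol and env are supplied in trans. Downstream of these lies an EMCV IRES that drives cap-independent translation of mouse histone H2B (H2bc3). The catalogue lists AU1, C and FLAG as the tags. The feature table picks up only a FLAG-type match shortly after the histone coding sequence, so the AU1 and C tags are not annotated independently and their exact arrangement cannot be confirmed from the table.

No insert is present, and the region between gag and the IRES is presumably where a gene of interest would be placed, as in MIG-type vectors, although no cloning site is annotated there. The LTR would then transcribe a bicistronic message coupling the cargo to the tagged histone. The record describes the plasmid as a "Flow Code" plasmid, in which the particular tag combination apparently acts as an antibody-detectable marker for identifying transduced cells by flow cytometry. The note that it is "to be used with mRNAs" is not explained further.
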