Features (pLannotate 1.2.2; 20 found; start..end, strand, type, name):
     32..233     -  CDS            TcR (fragment): tetracycline efflux protein; tet; confers resistance to tetracycline
    234..332     +  CDS            env (fragment): murine leukemia virus gPr80 envelope polyprotein precursor; env; proteolytically cleaved into gp70SU and p15TM subunits
    374..890     +  LTR            5' LTR: 5' long terminal repeat from murine embryonic stem cell virus
    954..1295    +  misc_feature   MESV Ψ: packaging signal of murine embryonic stem cell virus
   1362..1778    +  CDS            gag (truncated): truncated Moloney murine leukemia virus (MMLV) gag gene lacking the start codon
   1837..2397    +  misc_feature   IRES: internal ribosome entry site (IRES) of the encephalomyocarditis virus (EMCV)
   2400..2777    +  CDS            H2bc3: H2B1B_MOUSE - Also known as Hist1h2bb Experimental evidence at protein level: Swiss-Prot protein existence level 1. Core component of nucleosome. Nucleosomes wrap and compact DNA into chromatin, limiting DNA accessibility to the cellular machineries which require DNA as a template. Histones thereby play a central role in transcription regulation, DNA repair, DNA replication and chromosomal stability. DNA accessibility is regulated via a complex set of post-translational modifications of histones, also called histone code, and nucleosome remodeling. From Mus musculus (Mouse).
   2909..2929    +  CDS            3xFLAG (fragment): three tandem FLAG® epitope tags
   2962..2992    +  misc_feature   MCS (fragment): pUC18/19 multiple cloning site
   3112..3626    +  LTR            3' LTR: 3' long terminal repeat from murine embryonic stem cell virus
   3788..3804    -  protein_bind   lac operator: The lac repressor binds to the lac operator to inhibit transcription in E. coli. This inhibition can be relieved by adding lactose or isopropyl-β-D-thiogalactopyranoside (IPTG). lac repressor encoded by lacI
   3812..3842    -  promoter       lac promoter: promoter for the E. coli lac operon
   3857..3878    -  protein_bind   CAP binding site: CAP binding activates transcription in the presence of cAMP. E. coli catabolite activator protein
   3891..3983    -  CDS            lacI (fragment): lac repressor; lacI; The lac repressor binds to the lac operator to inhibit transcription in E. coli. This inhibition can be relieved by adding lactose or isopropyl-β-D-thiogalactopyranoside (IPTG).
   4166..4754    -  rep_origin     ori: high-copy-number ColE1/pMB1/pBR322/pUC origin of replication
   4925..5785    -  CDS            AmpR: β-lactamase; bla; confers resistance to ampicillin, carbenicillin, and related antibiotics
   5786..5890    -  promoter       AmpR promoter: bla
   5985..6020    +  CDS            rop (fragment): Rop protein, which maintains plasmids at low copy number; rop
   6122..6221    +  misc_feature   bom (fragment): basis of mobility region from pBR322
   6227..32      -  CDS            lacZα (fragment) (across the origin): LacZα fragment of β-galactosidase; lacZ fragment
>Addgene plasmid #237558 | pMIHP-16156 AU1.C.FLAG | addgene full sequence | sequence record 477154 | Addgene NGS Result
TTTTCCCAGTCACGACGTTGTAAAACGACGGCGCAAGGAATGGTGCATGCAAGGAGATGGCGCCCAACAG
TCCCCCGGCCACGGGGCCTGCCACCATACCCACGCCGAAACAAGCGCTCATGAGCCCGAAGTGGCGAGCC
CGATCTTCCCCATCGGTGATGTCGGCGATATAGGCGCCAGCAACCGCACCTGTGGCGCCGGTGATGCCGG
CCACGATGCGTCCGGCGTAGAGGCGATTAGTCCAATTTGTTAAAGACAGGATATCAGTGGTCCAGGCTCT
AGTTTTGACTCAACAATATCACCAGCTGAAGCCTATAGAGTACGAGCCATAGATAAAATAAAAGATTTTA
TTTAGTCTCCAGAAAAAGGGGGGAATGAAAGACCCCACCTGTAGGTTTGGCAAGCTAGCTTAAGTAACGC
CATTTTGCAAGGCATGGAAAATACATAACTGAGAATAGAGAAGTTCAGATCAAGGTTAGGAACAGAGAGA
CAGCAGAATATGGGCCAAACAGGATATCTGTGGTAAGCAGTTCCTGCCCCGGCTCAGGGCCAAGAACAGA
TGGTCCCCAGATGCGGTCCCGCCCTCAGCAGTTTCTAGAGAACCATCAGATGTTTCCAGGGTGCCCCAAG
GACCTGAAATGACCCTGTGCCTTATTTGAACTAACCAATCAGTTCGCTTCTCGCTTCTGTTCGCGCGCTT
CTGCTCCCCGAGCTCAATAAAAGAGCCCACAACCCCTCACTCGGCGCGCCAGTCCTCCGATAGACTGCGT
CGCCCGGGTACCCGTATTCCCAATAAAGCCTCTTGCTGTTTGCATCCGAATCGTGGACTCGCTGATCCTT
GGGAGGGTCTCCTCAGATTGATTGACTGCCCACCTCGGGGGTCTTTCATTTGGAGGTTCCACCGAGATTT
GGAGACCCCTGCCCAGGGACCACCGACCCCCCCGCCGGGAGGTAAGCTGGCCAGCGGTCGTTTCGTGTCT
GTCTCTGTCTTTGTGCGTGTTTGTGCCGGCATCTAATGTTTGCGCCTGCGTCTGTACTAGTTAGCTAACT
AGCTCTGTATCTGGCGGACCCGTGGTGGAACTGACGAGTTCTGAACACCCGGCCGCAACCCTGGGAGACG
TCCCAGGGACTTTGGGGGCCGTTTTTGTGGCCCGACCTGAGGAAGGGAGTCGATGTGGAATCCGACCCCG
TCAGGATATGTGGTTCTGGTAGGAGACGAGAACCTAAAACAGTTCCCGCCTCCGTCTGAATTTTTGCTTT
CGGTTTGGAACCGAAGCCGCGCGTCTTGTCTGCTGCAGCGCTGCAGCATCGTTCTGTGTTGTCTCTGTCT
GACTGTGTTTCTGTATTTGTCTGAAAATTAGGGCCAGACTGTTACCACTCCCTTAAGTTTGACCTTAGGT
CACTGGAAAGATGTCGAGCGGATCGCTCACAACCAGTCGGTAGATGTCAAGAAGAGACGTTGGGTTACCT
TCTGCTCTGCAGAATGGCCAACCTTTAACGTCGGATGGCCGCGAGACGGCACCTTTAACCGAGACCTCAT
CACCCAGGTTAAGATCAAGGTCTTTTCACCTGGCCCGCATGGACACCCAGACCAGGTCCCCTACATCGTG
ACCTGGGAAGCCTTGGCTTTTGACCCCCCTCCCTGGGTCAAGCCCTTTGTACACCCTAAGCCTCCGCCTC
CTCTTCCTCCATCCGCCCCGTCTCTCCCCCTTGAACCTCCTCGTTCGACCCCGCCTCGATCCTCCCTTTA
TCCAGCCCTCACTCCTTCTCTAGGCGCCGGAATTCCGAACAGTCTTCCGTAATAGAAGACACAAGGCTCG
AGCGGGATCAATTCCGCCCCCCCCCTAACGTTACTGGCCGAAGCCGCTTGGAATAAGGCCGGTGTGCGTT
TGTCTATATGTTATTTTCCACCATATTGCCGTCTTTTGGCAATGTGAGGGCCCGGAAACCTGGCCCTGTC
TTCTTGACGAGCATTCCTAGGGGTCTTTCCCCTCTCGCCAAAGGAATGCAAGGTCTGTTGAATGTCGTGA
AGGAAGCAGTTCCTCTGGAAGCTTCTTGAAGACAAACAACGTCTGTAGCGACCCTTTGCAGGCAGCGGAA
CCCCCCACCTGGCGACAGGTGCCTCTGCGGCCAAAAGCCACGTGTATAAGATACACCTGCAAAGGCGGCA
CAACCCCAGTGCCACGTTGTGAGTTGGATAGTTGTGGAAAGAGTCAAATGGCTCTCCTCAAGCGTATTCA
ACAAGGGGCTGAAGGATGCCCAGAAGGTACCCCATTGTATGGGATCTGATCTGGGGCCTCGGTGCACATG
CTTTACATGTGTTTAGTCGAGGTTAAAAAAACGTCTAGGCCCCCCGAACCACGGGGACGTGGTTTTCCTT
TGAAAAACACGATAATACCATGCCAGAGCCTTCTAAGTCTGCACCAGCCCCTAAGAAGGGATCTAAGAAA
GCCATCTCTAAGGCGCAGAAGAAGGATGGCAAGAAGCGCAAGCGCAGCCGCAAGGAGAGCTATTCGGTGT
ACGTGTACAAGGTGCTGAAGCAAGTGCACCCCGACACCGGCATCTCCTCCAAGGCCATGGGCATCATGAA
CTCGTTCGTGAACGACATCTTCGAGCGCATCGCGAGCGAGGCGTCCCGCCTGGCGCATTACAACAAGCGC
TCGACCATCACGTCCCGGGAGATCCAGACGGCCGTGCGCCTGCTGCTGCCCGGGGAGCTGGCCAAGCACG
CCGTGTCGGAGGGCACTAAGGCCGTCACCAAGTACACCAGCTCCAAGGACCCACCGGTCGCCACCGGATC
CACGGTCGCCACCATGGGCGACACCTATCGGTACATTGGAGGAGGCGGGGGAGGGGAGGACCAGGTGGAC
CCCAGGCTGATCGACGGCAAGGGAGGAGGCGGGGGAGGGGACTACAAAGACGATGACGACAAGGGCATGC
TGATGGTGTAAGCGGCCGCGACTCTAGAGTCGACCTGCAGGCATGCAAGCTTCAGGTAGCCGGCTAACGT
TAACAACCGGTACCTCTAGAACTATAGCTAGCATGCGCAAATTTAAAGCGCTGATATCGATAAAATAAAA
GATTTTATTTAGTCTCCAGAAAAAGGGGGGAATGAAAGACCCCACCTGTAGGTTTGGCAAGCTAGCTTAA
GTAACGCCATTTTGCAAGGCATGGAAAATACATAACTGAGAATAGAGAAGTTCAGATCAAGGTTAGGAAC
AGAGAGACAGCAGAATATGGGCCAAACAGGATATCTGTGGTAAGCAGTTCCTGCCCCGGCTCAGGGCCAA
GAACAGATGGTCCCCAGATGCGGTCCCGCCCTCAGCAGTTTCTAGAGAACCATCAGATGTTTCCAGGGTG
CCCCAAGGACCTGAAATGACCCTGTGCCTTATTTGAACTAACCAATCAGTTCGCTTCTCGCTTCTGTTCG
CGCGCTTCTGCTCCCCGAGCTCAATAAAAGAGCCCACAACCCCTCACTCGGCGCGCCAGTCCTCCGATAG
ACTGCGTCGCCCGGGTACCCGTGTATCCAATAAACCCTCTTGCAGTTGCATCCGACTTGTGGTCTCGCTG
TTCCTTGGGAGGGTCTCCTCTGAGTGATTGACTACCCGTCAGCGGGGGTCTTTCATGGGTAACAGTTTCT
TGAAGTTGGAGAACAACATTCTGAGGGTAGGAGTCGAATATTAAGTAATCCTGACTCAATTAGCCACTGT
TTTGAATCCACATACTCCAATACTCCTGAAATAGTTCATTATGGACAGCGCAGAAAGAGCTGGGGAGAAT
TGTGAAATTGTTATCCGCTCACAATTCCACACAACATACGAGCCGGAAGCATAAAGTGTAAAGCCTGGGG
TGCCTAATGAGTGAGCTAACTCACATTAATTGCGTTGCGCTCACTGCCCGCTTTCCAGTCGGGAAACCTG
TCGTGCCAGCTGCATTAATGAATCGGCCAACGCGCGGGGAGAGGCGGTTTGCGTATTGGGCGCTCTTCCG
CTTCCTCGCTCACTGACTCGCTGCGCTCGGTCGTTCGGCTGCGGCGAGCGGTATCAGCTCACTCAAAGGC
GGTAATACGGTTATCCACAGAATCAGGGGATAACGCAGGAAAGAACATGTGAGCAAAAGGCCAGCAAAAG
GCCAGGAACCGTAAAAAGGCCGCGTTGCTGGCGTTTTTCCATAGGCTCCGCCCCCCTGACGAGCATCACA
AAAATCGACGCTCAAGTCAGAGGTGGCGAAACCCGACAGGACTATAAAGATACCAGGCGTTTCCCCCTGG
AAGCTCCCTCGTGCGCTCTCCTGTTCCGACCCTGCCGCTTACCGGATACCTGTCCGCCTTTCTCCCTTCG
GGAAGCGTGGCGCTTTCTCATAGCTCACGCTGTAGGTATCTCAGTTCGGTGTAGGTCGTTCGCTCCAAGC
TGGGCTGTGTGCACGAACCCCCCGTTCAGCCCGACCGCTGCGCCTTATCCGGTAACTATCGTCTTGAGTC
CAACCCGGTAAGACACGACTTATCGCCACTGGCAGCAGCCACTGGTAACAGGATTAGCAGAGCGAGGTAT
GTAGGCGGTGCTACAGAGTTCTTGAAGTGGTGGCCTAACTACGGCTACACTAGAAGAACAGTATTTGGTA
TCTGCGCTCTGCTGAAGCCAGTTACCTTCGGAAAAAGAGTTGGTAGCTCTTGATCCGGCAAACAAACCAC
CGCTGGTAGCGGTGGTTTTTTTGTTTGCAAGCAGCAGATTACGCGCAGAAAAAAAGGATCTCAAGAAGAT
CCTTTGATCTTTTCTACGGGGTCTGACGCTCAGTGGAACGAAAACTCACGTTAAGGGATTTTGGTCATGA
GATTATCAAAAAGGATCTTCACCTAGATCCTTTTAAATTAAAAATGAAGTTTTAAATCAATCTAAAGTAT
ATATGAGTAAACTTGGTCTGACAGTTACCAATGCTTAATCAGTGAGGCACCTATCTCAGCGATCTGTCTA
TTTCGTTCATCCATAGTTGCCTGACTCCCCGTCGTGTAGATAACTACGATACGGGAGGGCTTACCATCTG
GCCCCAGTGCTGCAATGATACCGCGAGACCCACGCTCACCGGCTCCAGATTTATCAGCAATAAACCAGCC
AGCCGGAAGGGCCGAGCGCAGAAGTGGTCCTGCAACTTTATCCGCCTCCATCCAGTCTATTAATTGTTGC
CGGGAAGCTAGAGTAAGTAGTTCGCCAGTTAATAGTTTGCGCAACGTTGTTGCCATTGCTACAGGCATCG
TGGTGTCACGCTCGTCGTTTGGTATGGCTTCATTCAGCTCCGGTTCCCAACGATCAAGGCGAGTTACATG
ATCCCCCATGTTGTGCAAAAAAGCGGTTAGCTCCTTCGGTCCTCCGATCGTTGTCAGAAGTAAGTTGGCC
GCAGTGTTATCACTCATGGTTATGGCAGCACTGCATAATTCTCTTACTGTCATGCCATCCGTAAGATGCT
TTTCTGTGACTGGTGAGTACTCAACCAAGTCATTCTGAGAATAGTGTATGCGGCGACCGAGTTGCTCTTG
CCCGGCGTCAATACGGGATAATACCGCGCCACATAGCAGAACTTTAAAAGTGCTCATCATTGGAAAACGT
TCTTCGGGGCGAAAACTCTCAAGGATCTTACCGCTGTTGAGATCCAGTTCGATGTAACCCACTCGTGCAC
CCAACTGATCTTCAGCATCTTTTACTTTCACCAGCGTTTCTGGGTGAGCAAAAACAGGAAGGCAAAATGC
CGCAAAAAAGGGAATAAGGGCGACACGGAAATGTTGAATACTCATACTCTTCCTTTTTCAATATTATTGA
AGCATTTATCAGGGTTATTGTCTCATGAGCGGATACATATTTGAATGTATTTAGAAAAATAAACAAATAG
GGGTTCCGCGCACATTTCCCCGAAAAGTGCCACCTGACGTCTAAGAAACCATTATTATCATGACATTAAC
CTATAAAAATAGGCGTATCACGAGGCCCTTTCGTCTCGCGCGTTTCGGTGATGACGGTGAAAACCTCTGA
CACATGCAGCTCCCGGAGACGGTCACAGCTTGTCTGTAAGCGGATGCCGGGAGCAGACAAGCCCGTCAGG
GCGCGTCAGCGGGTGTTGGCGGGTGTCGGGGCTGGCTTAACTATGCGGCATCAGAGCAGATTGTACTGAG
AGTGCACCATATGCGGTGTGAAATACCGCACAGATGCGTAAGGAGAAAATACCGCATCAGGCGCCATTCG
CCATTCAGGCTGCGCAACTGTTGGGAAGGGCGATCGGTGCGGGCCTCTTCGCTATTACGCCAGCTGGCGA
AAGGGGGATGTGCTGCAAGGCGATTAAGTTGGGTAACGCCAGGG
